Addgene plasmid #60194: DYSF-Exon42-del
Purpose: Plasmid contains human dysferlin with exon 42 deleted. Deletion maintains the open reading frame.
Depositing lab: Jain Foundation.
Backbone
  Vector backbone: pUC57-Kan
  Backbone size w/o insert (bp): 2363
  Total vector size (bp): 8545
  Vector type: cloning vector
Growth in bacteria
  Bacterial resistance: Kanamycin, 50 μg/mL
  Growth temperature: 37°C
  Growth strain: Top10
  Copy number: Unknown
Gene/Insert
  Gene/Insert name: Dysferlin (alt name: DYSF)
  Species: H. sapiens (human)
  Insert size (bp): 6182
  Mutation: Exon 42 has been deleted
  Entrez Gene: DYSF (a.k.a. FER1L1, LGMD2B, LGMDR2, MMD1)
  Cloning method: Unknown
  Sequencing primers: 5′ gagcagattgtactgagagtgcacg; 3′ M13pUC-rev
Resource information
  A portion of this plasmid was derived from a plasmid made by: The human dysferlin insert was synthesized by Genewiz
Terms and licenses: Academic/Nonprofit Terms; Industry Terms: Not Available to Industry
How to cite: DYSF-Exon42-del was a gift from Jain Foundation (Addgene plasmid # 60194 ; http://n2t.net/addgene:60194 ; RRID:Addgene_60194)
