[The description below was written by a language model from this plasmid's Addgene catalogue record and pLannotate feature annotations shown in this document.]
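Description:
DYSF-Exon42-del is a bacterial cloning plasmid of 8,545 bp built on the pUC57-Kan backbone that carries a synthesized human dysferlin (DYSF) coding sequence lacking exon 42. The record states that the deletion preserves the open reading frame, so the insert of about 6.2 kb should encode an internally shortened dysferlin rather than a truncated one. Consistent with this, the feature annotation identifies one continuous DYSF coding region of roughly 6.1 kb on the forward strand. Dysferlin is a calcium-sensing membrane protein involved in resealing the sarcolemma of skeletal and cardiac muscle after mechanical damage. The gene's listed aliases (LGMD2B, LGMDR2, MMD1) reflect its link to limb-girdle muscular dystrophy and Miyoshi myopathy.

The plasmid replicates in E. coli from a high-copy ColE1/pUC-type origin. Selection is with kanamycin, through an aph(3')-Ia aminoglycoside phosphotransferase gene that is annotated downstream of a bla (AmpR) promoter. The remaining features are backbone remnants: a lac promoter with its operator and CAP binding site, plus short fragments of lacI, rop and the pBR322 bom region. The lac promoter lies downstream of the insert and faces it on the opposite strand, so it is not positioned to drive sense expression of dysferlin. No eukaryotic promoter, polyadenylation signal, epitope tag or reporter is annotated.

The construct therefore serves as a storage and source plasmid, not an expression vector, and the exon-deleted cDNA would need to be subcloned into a suitable vector for expression in cells. The record does not state a specific application. An in-frame single-exon deletion of this kind could be used to test whether dysferlin lacking that exon remains functional, for instance when assessing exon-skipping approaches.
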