Features (pLannotate 1.2.2; 10 found; start..end, strand, type, name):
    137..182     +  misc_feature   bom (fragment): basis of mobility region from pBR322
    219..6329    +  CDS            DYSF: DYSF_HUMAN - Also known as FER1L1. Experimental evidence at protein level: Swiss-Prot protein existence level 1. Key calcium ion sensor involved in the Ca(2+)-triggered synaptic vesicle-plasma membrane fusion. Plays a role in the sarcolemma repair mechanism of both skeletal muscle and cardiomyocytes that permits rapid resealing of membranes disrupted by mechanical stress (By similarity). From Homo sapiens (Human).
   6393..6409    -  protein_bind   lac operator: The lac repressor binds to the lac operator to inhibit transcription in E. coli. This inhibition can be relieved by adding lactose or isopropyl-β-D-thiogalactopyranoside (IPTG). lac repressor encoded by lacI
   6417..6447    -  promoter       lac promoter: promoter for the E. coli lac operon
   6462..6483    -  protein_bind   CAP binding site: CAP binding activates transcription in the presence of cAMP. E. coli catabolite activator protein
   6496..6588    -  CDS            lacI (fragment): lac repressor; lacI; The lac repressor binds to the lac operator to inhibit transcription in E. coli. This inhibition can be relieved by adding lactose or isopropyl-β-D-thiogalactopyranoside (IPTG).
   6771..7359    -  rep_origin     ori: high-copy-number ColE1/pMB1/pBR322/pUC origin of replication
   7530..8345    -  CDS            KanR: aminoglycoside phosphotransferase; aph(3')-Ia; confers resistance to kanamycin in bacteria or G418 (Geneticin®) in eukaryotes
   8346..8450    -  promoter       AmpR promoter: bla
   8545..35      +  CDS            rop (fragment) (across the origin): Rop protein, which maintains plasmids at low copy number; rop
>Addgene plasmid #60194 | DYSF-Exon42-del | depositor full sequence | sequence record 96289 | DYSF-Exon42-del sequence 8545 bps
TCGCGCGTTTCGGTGATGACGGTGAAAACCTCTGACACATGCAGCTCCCGGAGACGGTCACAGCTTGTCT
GTAAGCGGATGCCGGGAGCAGACAAGCCCGTCAGGGCGCGTCAGCGGGTGTTGGCGGGTGTCGGGGCTGG
CTTAACTATGCGGCATCAGAGCAGATTGTACTGAGAGTGCACGAATTCGATATCGTTAACGGTACCACTA
GTACGCGTATGCTGAGGGTCTTCATCCTCTATGCCGAGAACGTCCACACACCCGACACCGACATCAGCGA
TGCCTACTGCTCCGCGGTGTTTGCAGGGGTGAAGAAGAGAACCAAAGTCATCAAGAACAGCGTGAACCCT
GTATGGAATGAGGGATTTGAATGGGACCTCAAGGGCATCCCCCTGGACCAGGGCTCTGAGCTTCATGTGG
TGGTCAAAGACCATGAGACGATGGGGAGGAACAGGTTCCTGGGGGAAGCCAAGGTCCCACTCCGAGAGGT
CCTCGCCACCCCTAGTCTGTCCGCCAGCTTCAATGCCCCCCTGCTGGACACCAAGAAGCAGCCCACAGGG
GCCTCGCTGGTCCTGCAGGTGTCCTACACACCGCTGCCTGGAGCTGTGCCCCTGTTCCCGCCCCCTACTC
CTCTGGAGCCCTCCCCGACTCTGCCTGACCTGGATGTAGTGGCAGACACAGGAGGAGAGGAAGACACAGA
GGACCAGGGACTCACTGGAGATGAGGCGGAGCCATTCCTGGATCAAAGCGGAGGCCCGGGGGCTCCCACC
ACCCCAAGGAAACTACCTTCACGTCCTCCGCCCCACTACCCCGGGATCAAAAGAAAGCGAAGTGCGCCTA
CATCTAGAAAGCTGCTGTCAGACAAACCGCAGGATTTCCAGATCAGGGTCCAGGTGATCGAGGGGCGCCA
GCTGCCGGGGGTGAACATCAAGCCTGTGGTCAAGGTTACCGCTGCAGGGCAGACCAAGCGGACGCGGATC
CACAAGGGAAACAGCCCACTCTTCAATGAGACTCTTTTCTTCAACTTGTTTGACTCTCCTGGGGAGCTGT
TTGATGAGCCCATCTTTATCACGGTGGTAGACTCTCGTTCTCTCAGGACAGATGCTCTCCTCGGGGAGTT
CCGGATGGACGTGGGCACCATTTACAGAGAGCCCCGGCACGCCTATCTCAGGAAGTGGCTGCTGCTCTCA
GACCCTGATGACTTCTCTGCTGGGGCCAGAGGCTACCTGAAAACAAGCCTTTGTGTGCTGGGGCCTGGGG
ACGAAGCGCCTCTGGAGAGAAAAGACCCCTCTGAAGACAAGGAGGACATTGAAAGCAACCTGCTCCGGCC
CACAGGCGTAGCCCTGCGAGGAGCCCACTTCTGCCTGAAGGTCTTCCGGGCCGAGGACTTGCCGCAGATG
GACGATGCCGTGATGGACAACGTGAAACAGATCTTTGGCTTCGAGAGTAACAAGAAGAACTTGGTGGACC
CCTTTGTGGAGGTCAGCTTTGCGGGGAAAATGCTGTGCAGCAAGATCTTGGAGAAGACGGCCAACCCTCA
GTGGAACCAGAACATCACACTGCCTGCCATGTTTCCCTCCATGTGCGAAAAAATGAGGATTCGTATCATA
GACTGGGACCGCCTGACTCACAATGACATCGTGGCTACCACCTACCTGAGTATGTCGAAAATCTCTGCCC
CTGGAGGAGAAATAGAAGAGGAGCCTGCAGGTGCTGTCAAGCCTTCGAAAGCCTCAGACTTGGATGACTA
CCTGGGCTTCCTCCCCACTTTTGGGCCCTGCTACATCAACCTCTATGGCAGTCCCAGAGAGTTCACAGGC
TTCCCAGACCCCTACACAGAGCTCAACACAGGCAAGGGGGAAGGTGTGGCTTATCGTGGCCGGCTTCTGC
TCTCCCTGGAGACCAAGCTGGTGGAGCACAGTGAACAGAAGGTGGAGGACCTTCCTGCGGATGACATCCT
CCGGGTGGAGAAGTACCTTAGGAGGCGCAAGTACTCCCTGTTTGCGGCCTTCTACTCAGCCACCATGCTG
CAGGATGTGGATGATGCCATCCAGTTTGAGGTCAGCATCGGGAACTACGGGAACAAGTTCGACATGACCT
GCCTGCCGCTGGCCTCCACCACTCAGTACAGCCGTGCAGTCTTTGACGGGTGCCACTACTACTACCTACC
CTGGGGTAACGTGAAACCTGTGGTGGTGCTGTCATCCTACTGGGAGGACATCAGCCATAGAATCGAGACT
CAGAACCAGCTGCTTGGGATTGCTGACCGGCTGGAAGCTGGCCTGGAGCAGGTCCACCTGGCCCTGAAGG
CGCAGTGCTCCACGGAGGACGTGGACTCGCTGGTGGCTCAGCTGACGGATGAGCTCATCGCAGGCTGCAG
CCAGCCTCTGGGTGACATCCATGAGACACCCTCTGCCACCCACCTGGACCAGTACCTGTACCAGCTGCGC
ACCCATCACCTGAGCCAAATCACTGAGGCTGCCCTGGCCCTGAAGCTCGGCCACAGTGAGCTCCCTGCAG
CTCTGGAGCAGGCGGAGGACTGGCTCCTGCGTCTGCGTGCCCTGGCAGAGGAGCCCCAGAACAGCCTGCC
GGACATCGTCATCTGGATGCTGCAGGGAGACAAGCGTGTGGCATACCAGCGGGTGCCCGCCCACCAAGTC
CTCTTCTCCCGGCGGGGTGCCAACTACTGTGGCAAGAATTGTGGGAAGCTACAGACAATCTTTCTGAAAT
ATCCGATGGAGAAGGTGCCTGGCGCCCGGATGCCAGTGCAGATACGGGTCAAGCTGTGGTTTGGGCTCTC
TGTGGATGAGAAGGAGTTCAACCAGTTTGCTGAGGGGAAGCTGTCTGTCTTTGCTGAAACCTATGAGAAC
GAGACTAAGTTGGCCCTTGTTGGGAACTGGGGCACAACGGGCCTCACCTACCCCAAGTTTTCTGACGTCA
CGGGCAAGATCAAGCTACCCAAGGACAGCTTCCGCCCCTCGGCCGGCTGGACCTGGGCTGGAGATTGGTT
CGTGTGTCCGGAGAAGACTCTGCTCCATGACATGGACGCCGGTCACCTGAGCTTCGTGGAAGAGGTGTTT
GAGAACCAGACCCGGCTTCCCGGAGGCCAGTGGATCTACATGAGTGACAACTACACCGATGTGAACGGGG
AGAAGGTGCTTCCCAAGGATGACATTGAGTGCCCACTGGGCTGGAAGTGGGAAGATGAGGAATGGTCCAC
AGACCTCAACCGGGCTGTCGATGAGCAAGGCTGGGAGTATAGCATCACCATCCCCCCGGAGCGGAAGCCG
AAGCACTGGGTCCCTGCTGAGAAGATGTACTACACACACCGACGGCGGCGCTGGGTGCGCCTGCGCAGGA
GGGATCTCAGCCAAATGGAAGCACTGAAAAGGCACAGGCAGGCGGAGGCGGAGGGCGAGGGCTGGGAGTA
CGCCTCTCTTTTTGGCTGGAAGTTCCACCTCGAGTACCGCAAGACAGATGCCTTCCGCCGCCGCCGCTGG
CGCCGTCGCATGGAGCCACTGGAGAAGACGGGGCCTGCAGCTGTGTTTGCCCTTGAGGGGGCCCTGGGCG
GCGTGATGGATGACAAGAGTGAAGATTCCATGTCCGTCTCCACCTTGAGCTTCGGTGTGAACAGACCCAC
GATTTCCTGCATATTCGACTATGGGAACCGCTACCATCTACGCTGCTACATGTACCAGGCCCGGGACCTG
GCTGCGATGGACAAGGACTCTTTTTCTGATCCCTATGCCATCGTCTCCTTCCTGCACCAGAGCCAGAAGA
CGGTGGTGGTGAAGAACACCCTTAACCCCACCTGGGACCAGACGCTCATCTTCTACGAGATCGAGATCTT
TGGCGAGCCGGCCACAGTTGCTGAGCAACCGCCCAGCATTGTGGTGGAGCTGTACGACCATGACACTTAT
GGTGCAGACGAGTTTATGGGTCGCTGCATCTGTCAACCGAGTCTGGAACGGATGCCACGGCTGGCCTGGT
TCCCACTGACGAGGGGCAGCCAGCCGTCGGGGGAGCTGCTGGCCTCTTTTGAGCTCATCCAGAGAGAGAA
GCCGGCCATCCACCATATTCCTGGTTTTGAGGTGCAGGAGACATCAAGGATCCTGGATGAGTCTGAGGAC
ACAGACCTGCCCTACCCACCACCCCAGAGGGAGGCCAACATCTACATGGTTCCTCAGAACATCAAGCCAG
CGCTCCAGCGTACCGCCATCGAGATCCTGGCATGGGGCCTGCGGAACATGAAGAGTTACCAGCTGGCCAA
CATCTCCTCCCCCAGCCTCGTGGTAGAGTGTGGGGGCCAGACGGTGCAGTCCTGTGTCATCAGGAACCTC
CGGAAGAACCCCAACTTTGACATCTGCACCCTCTTCATGGAAGTGATGCTGCCCAGGGAGGAGCTCTACT
GCCCCCCCATCACCGTCAAGGTCATCGATAACCGCCAGTTTGGCCGCCGGCCTGTGGTGGGCCAGTGTAC
CATCCGCTCCCTGGAGAGCTTCCTGTGTGACCCCTACTCGGCGGAGAGTCCATCCCCACAGGGTGGCCCA
GACGATGTGAGCCTACTCAGTCCTGGGGAAGACGTGCTCATCGACATTGATGACAAGGAGCCCCTCATCC
CCATCCAGGAGGAAGAGTTCATCGATTGGTGGAGCAAATTCTTTGCCTCCATAGGGGAGAGGGAAAAGTG
CGGCTCCTACCTGGAGAAGGATTTTGACACCCTGAAGGGCCTCTTCAAAATTTATCCCCTCCCAGAAGAC
CCAGCCATCCCCATGCCCCCAAGACAGTTCCACCAGCTGGCCGCCCAGGGACCCCAGGAGTGCTTGGTCC
GTATCTACATTGTCCGAGCATTTGGCCTGCAGCCCAAGGACCCCAATGGAAAGTGTGATCCTTACATCAA
GATCTCCATAGGGAAGAAATCAGTGAGTGACCAGGATAACTACATCCCCTGCACGCTGGAGCCCGTATTT
GGAAAGATGTTCGAGCTGACCTGCACTCTGCCTCTGGAGAAGGACCTAAAGATCACTCTCTATGACTATG
ACCTCCTCTCCAAGGACGAAAAGATCGGTGAGACGGTCGTCGACCTGGAGAACAGGCTGCTGTCCAAGTT
TGGGGCTCGCTGTGGACTCCCACAGACCTACTGTGTCTCTGGACCGAACCAGTGGCGGGACCAGCTCCGC
CCCTCCCAGCTCCTCCACCTCTTCTGCCAGCAGCATAGAGTCAAGGCACCTGTGTACCGGACAGACCGTG
TAATGTTTCAGGATAAAGAATATTCCATTGAAGAGATAGAGGCTGGCAGGATCCCAAACCCACACCTGGG
CCCAGTGGAGGAGCGTCTGGCTCTGCATGTGCTTCAGCAGCAGGGCCTGGTCCCGGAGCACGTGGAGTCA
CGGCCCCTCTACAGCCCCCTGCAGCCAGACATCGAGCAGGGGAAGCTGCAGATGTGGGTCGACCTATTTC
CGAAGGCCCTGGGGCGGCCTGGACCTCCCTTCAACATCACCCCACGGAGAGCCAGAAGGTTTTTCCTGCG
TTGTATTATCTGGAATACCAGAGATGTGATCCTGGATGACCTGAGCCTCACGGGGGAGAAGATGAGCGAC
ATTTATGTGAAAGGTTGGATGATTGGCTTTGAAGAACACAAGCAAAAGACAGACGTGCATTATCGTTCCC
TGGGAGGTGAAGGCAACTTCAACTGGAGGTTCATTTTCCCCTTCGACTACCTGCCAGCTGAGCAAGTCTG
TACCATTGCCAAGAAGGATGCCTTCTGGAGGCTGGACAAGACTGAGAGCAAAATCCCAGCACGAGTGGTG
TTCCAGATCTGGGACAATGACAAGTTCTCCTTTGATGATTTTCTGGGCTCCCTGCAGCTCGATCTCAACC
GCATGCCCAAGCCAGCCAAGACAGCCAAGAAGTGCTCCTTGGACCAGCTGGATGATGCTTTCCACCCAGA
ATGGTTTGTGTCCCTTTTTGAGCAGAAAACAGTGAAGGGCTGGTGGCCCTGTGTAGCAGAAGAGGGTGAG
AAGAAAATACTGGCGGGCAAGCTGGAAATGACCTTGGAGATTGTAGCAGAGAGTGAGCATGAGGAGCGGC
CTGCTGGCCAGGGCCGGGATGAGCCCAACATGAACCCTAAGCTTGAGGACCCAAGGCGCCCCGACACCTC
CTTCCTGTGGTTTACCTCCCCATACAAGACCATGAAGTTCATCCTGTGGCGGCGTTTCCGGTGGGCCATC
ATCCTCTTCATCATCCTCTTCATCCTGCTGCTGTTCCTGGCCATCTTCATCTACGCCTTCCCGAACTATG
CTGCCATGAAGCTGGTGAAGCCCTTCAGCTGATGATCACCATGGCATATGGCTAGCGCGGCCGCCATGGT
CATAGCTGTTTCCTGTGTGAAATTGTTATCCGCTCACAATTCCACACAACATACGAGCCGGAAGCATAAA
GTGTAAAGCCTGGGGTGCCTAATGAGTGAGCTAACTCACATTAATTGCGTTGCGCTCACTGCCCGCTTTC
CAGTCGGGAAACCTGTCGTGCCAGCTGCATTAATGAATCGGCCAACGCGCGGGGAGAGGCGGTTTGCGTA
TTGGGCGCTCTTCCGCTTCCTCGCTCACTGACTCGCTGCGCTCGGTCGTTCGGCTGCGGCGAGCGGTATC
AGCTCACTCAAAGGCGGTAATACGGTTATCCACAGAATCAGGGGATAACGCAGGAAAGAACATGTGAGCA
AAAGGCCAGCAAAAGGCCAGGAACCGTAAAAAGGCCGCGTTGCTGGCGTTTTTCCATAGGCTCCGCCCCC
CTGACGAGCATCACAAAAATCGACGCTCAAGTCAGAGGTGGCGAAACCCGACAGGACTATAAAGATACCA
GGCGTTTCCCCCTGGAAGCTCCCTCGTGCGCTCTCCTGTTCCGACCCTGCCGCTTACCGGATACCTGTCC
GCCTTTCTCCCTTCGGGAAGCGTGGCGCTTTCTCATAGCTCACGCTGTAGGTATCTCAGTTCGGTGTAGG
TCGTTCGCTCCAAGCTGGGCTGTGTGCACGAACCCCCCGTTCAGCCCGACCGCTGCGCCTTATCCGGTAA
CTATCGTCTTGAGTCCAACCCGGTAAGACACGACTTATCGCCACTGGCAGCAGCCACTGGTAACAGGATT
AGCAGAGCGAGGTATGTAGGCGGTGCTACAGAGTTCTTGAAGTGGTGGCCTAACTACGGCTACACTAGAA
GAACAGTATTTGGTATCTGCGCTCTGCTGAAGCCAGTTACCTTCGGAAAAAGAGTTGGTAGCTCTTGATC
CGGCAAACAAACCACCGCTGGTAGCGGTGGTTTTTTTGTTTGCAAGCAGCAGATTACGCGCAGAAAAAAA
GGATCTCAAGAAGATCCTTTGATCTTTTCTACGGGGTCTGACGCTCAGTGGAACGAAAACTCACGTTAAG
GGATTTTGGTCATGAGATTATCAAAAAGGATCTTCACCTAGATCCTTTTAAATTAAAAATGAAGTTTTAA
ATCAATCTAAAGTATATATGAGTAAACTTGGTCTGACAGTTAGAAAAACTCATCGAGCATCAAATGAAAC
TGCAATTTATTCATATCAGGATTATCAATACCATATTTTTGAAAAAGCCGTTTCTGTAATGAAGGAGAAA
ACTCACCGAGGCAGTTCCATAGGATGGCAAGATCCTGGTATCGGTCTGCGATTCCGACTCGTCCAACATC
AATACAACCTATTAATTTCCCCTCGTCAAAAATAAGGTTATCAAGTGAGAAATCACCATGAGTGACGACT
GAATCCGGTGAGAATGGCAAAAGTTTATGCATTTCTTTCCAGACTTGTTCAACAGGCCAGCCATTACGCT
CGTCATCAAAATCACTCGCATCAACCAAACCGTTATTCATTCGTGATTGCGCCTGAGCGAGACGAAATAC
GCGATCGCTGTTAAAAGGACAATTACAAACAGGAATCGAATGCAACCGGCGCAGGAACACTGCCAGCGCA
TCAACAATATTTTCACCTGAATCAGGATATTCTTCTAATACCTGGAATGCTGTTTTCCCAGGGATCGCAG
TGGTGAGTAACCATGCATCATCAGGAGTACGGATAAAATGCTTGATGGTCGGAAGAGGCATAAATTCCGT
CAGCCAGTTTAGTCTGACCATCTCATCTGTAACATCATTGGCAACGCTACCTTTGCCATGTTTCAGAAAC
AACTCTGGCGCATCGGGCTTCCCATACAATCGATAGATTGTCGCACCTGATTGCCCGACATTATCGCGAG
CCCATTTATACCCATATAAATCAGCATCCATGTTGGAATTTAATCGCGGCCTAGAGCAAGACGTTTCCCG
TTGAATATGGCTCATACTCTTCCTTTTTCAATATTATTGAAGCATTTATCAGGGTTATTGTCTCATGAGC
GGATACATATTTGAATGTATTTAGAAAAATAAACAAATAGGGGTTCCGCGCACATTTCCCCGAAAAGTGC
CACCTGACGTCTAAGAAACCATTATTATCATGACATTAACCTATAAAAATAGGCGTATCACGAGGCCCTT
TCGTC
