>Addgene plasmid #60194 | DYSF-Exon42-del | addgene partial sequence | sequence record 98620 | pRSII-F1 5'-CGGCATCAGAGCAGATTGTAC-3'
ACGGTACCACTAGTACGCGTATGCTGAGGGTCTTCATCCTCTATGCCGAGAACGTCCACACACCCGACAC
CGACATCAGCGATGCCTACTGCTCCGCGGTGTTTGCAGGGGTGAAGAAGAGAACCAAAGTCATCAAGAAC
AGCGTGAACCCTGTATGGAATGAGGGATTTGAATGGGACCTCAAGGGCATCCCCCTGGACCAGGGCTCTG
AGCTTCATGTGGTGGTCAAAGACCATGAGACGATGGGGAGGAACAGGTTCCTGGGGGAAGCCAAGGTCCC
ACTCCGAGAGGTCCTCGCCACCCCTAGTCTGTCCGCCAGCTTCAATGCCCCCCTGCTGGACACCAAGAAG
CAGCCCACAGGGGCCTCGCTGGTCCTGCAGGTGTCCTACACACCGCTGCCTGGAGCTGTGCCCCTGTTCC
CGCCCCCTACTCCTCTGGAGCCCTCCCCGACTCTGCCTGACCTGGATGTAGTGGCAGACACAGGAGGAGA
GGAAGACACAGAGGACCAGGGACTCACTGGAGATGAGGCGGAGCCATTCCTGGATCAAAGCGGAGGCCCG
GGGGCTCCCACCACCCCAAGGAAACTACCTTCACGTCCTCCGCCCCACTACCCCGGGATCAAAAGAAAGC
GAAGTGCGCCTACATCTAGAAAGCTGCTGTCAGACAAACCGCAGGATTTCCAGATCAGGGTCCAGGTGAT
CGAGGGGCGCCAGCTGCCG
