>Addgene plasmid #60194 | DYSF-Exon42-del | addgene partial sequence | sequence record 98740 | M13pUC-Rev 5'-AGCGGATAACAATTTCACACAGG-3'
GCCATATGCCATGGTGATCATCAGCTGAAGGGCTTCACCAGCTTCATGGCAGCATAGTTCGGGAAGGCGT
AGATGAAGATGGCCAGGAACAGCAGCAGGATGAAGAGGATGATGAAGAGGATGATGGCCCACCGGAAACG
CCGCCACAGGATGAACTTCATGGTCTTGTATGGGGAGGTAAACCACAGGAAGGAGGTGTCGGGGCGCCTT
GGGTCCTCAAGCTTAGGGTTCATGTTGGGCTCATCCCGGCCCTGGCCAGCAGGCCGCTCCTCATGCTCAC
TCTCTGCTACAATCTCCAAGGTCATTTCCAGCTTGCCCGCCAGTATTTTCTTCTCACCCTCTTCTGCTAC
ACAGGGCCACCAGCCCTTCACTGTTTTCTGCTCAAAAAGGGACACAAACCATTCTGGGTGGAAAGCATCA
TCCAGCTGGTCCAAGGAGCACTTCTTGGCTGTCTTGGCTGGCTTGGGCATGCGGTTGAGATCGAGCTGCA
GGGAGCCCAGAAAATCATCAAAGGAGAACTTGTCATTGTCCCAGATCTGGAACACCACTCGTGCTGGGAT
TTTGCTCTCAGTCTTGTCCAGCCTCCAGAAGGCATCCTTCTTGGCAATGGTACAGACTTGCTCAGCTGGC
AGGTAGTCGAAGGGGAAAATGAACCTCCAGTTGAAGTTGCCTTCACCTCCCAGGGAACGATAATGCACGT
CTGTCTTTTGCTTGTGTTCTTCAAAGCCAATCATCCAACCTTTCACATAAATGTCGCTCATCTTCTCCCC
CGTGAGGCTCAGGTCATCCAGGATCACATCTCTGGTATTCCAGATAATACAACGCAGGAA
